>Addgene plasmid #100295 | AY23_pgRNA.R5.2 | depositor full sequence | sequence record 183604 | AY23_pgRNA.R5.2 sequence 3046 bps
GCGCCCAATACGCAAACCGCCTCTCCCCGCGCGTTGGCCGATTCATTAATGCAGCTGGCACGACAGGTTT
CCCGACTGGAAAGCGGGCAGTGAGCGCAACGCAATTAATGTGAGTTAGCTCACTCATTAGGCACCCCAGG
CTTTACACTTTATGCTTCCGGCTCGTATGTTGTGTGGAATTGTGAGCGGATAACAATTTCACACAGGAAA
CAGCTATGACCATGATTACGCCAAGCTTCCATGGGATATCGCATGCCTGCAGAGCTCTAGAGTCCGGCCG
CCCCCTTCACCGAGGGCCTATTTCCCATGATTCCTTCATATTTGCATATACGATACAAGGCTGTTAGAGA
GATAATTGGAATTAATTTGACTGTAAACACAAAGATATTAGTACAAAATACGTGACGTAGAAAGTAATAA
TTTCTTGGGTAGTTTGCAGTTTTAAAATTATGTTTTAAAATGGACTATCATATGCTTACCGTAACTTGAA
AGTATTTCGATTTCTTGGCTTTATATATCTTGTGGAAAGGACGAAACACCGAGCCAAGCTCTCCATCTAG
GTTTTAGAGCTAGAAATAGCAAGTTAAAATAAGGCTAGTCCGTTATCAACTTGAAAAAGTGGCACCGAGT
CGGTGCTTTTTTTGAATTCACTGGCCGTCGTTTTACAACGTCGTGACTGGGAAAACCCTGGCGTTACCCA
ACTTAATCGCCTTGCAGCACATCCCCCTTTCGCCAGCTGGCGTAATAGCGAAGAGGCCCGCACCGATCGC
CCTTCCCAACAGTTGCGCAGCCTGAATGGCGAATGGCGCCTGATGCGGTATTTTCTCCTTACGCATCTGT
GCGGTATTTCACACCGCATATGGTGCACTCTCAGTACAATCTGCTCTGATGCCGCATAGTTAAGCCAGCC
CCGACACCCGCCAACACCCGCTGACGCGCCCTGACGGGCTTGTCTGCTCCCGGCATCCGCTTACAGACAA
GCTGTGACCGTCTCCGGGAGCTGCATGTGTCAGAGGTTTTCACCGTCATCACCGAAACGCGCGAGACGAA
AGGGCCTCGTGATACGCCTATTTTTATAGGTTAATGTCATGATAATAATGGTTTCTTAGACGTCAGGTGG
CACTTTTCGGGGAAATGTGCGCGGAACCCCTATTTGTTTATTTTTCTAAATACATTCAAATATGTATCCG
CTCATGAGACAATAACCCTGATAAATGCTTCAATAATATTGAAAAAGGAAGAGTATGAGTATTCAACATT
TCCGTGTCGCCCTTATTCCCTTTTTTGCGGCATTTTGCCTTCCTGTTTTTGCTCACCCAGAAACGCTGGT
GAAAGTAAAAGATGCTGAAGATCAGTTGGGTGCACGAGTGGGTTACATCGAACTGGATCTCAACAGCGGT
AAGATCCTTGAGAGTTTTCGCCCCGAAGAACGTTTTCCAATGATGAGCACTTTTAAAGTTCTGCTATGTG
GCGCGGTATTATCCCGTATTGACGCCGGGCAAGAGCAACTCGGTCGCCGCATACACTATTCTCAGAATGA
CTTGGTTGAGTACTCACCAGTCACAGAAAAGCATCTTACGGATGGCATGACAGTAAGAGAATTATGCAGT
GCTGCCATAACCATGAGTGATAACACTGCGGCCAACTTACTTCTGACAACGATCGGAGGACCGAAGGAGC
TAACCGCTTTTTTGCACAACATGGGGGATCATGTAACTCGCCTTGATCGTTGGGAACCGGAGCTGAATGA
AGCCATACCAAACGACGAGCGTGACACCACGATGCCTGTAGCAATGGCAACAACGTTGCGCAAACTATTA
ACTGGCGAACTACTTACTCTAGCTTCCCGGCAACAATTAATAGACTGGATGGAGGCGGATAAAGTTGCAG
GACCACTTCTGCGCTCGGCCCTTCCGGCTGGCTGGTTTATTGCTGATAAATCTGGAGCCCGTGAGCGTGG
GTCTCGCGGTATCATTGCAGCACTGGGGCCAGATGGTAAGCCCTCCCGTATCGTAGTTATCTACACGACG
GGGAGTCAGGCAACTATGGATGAACGAAATAGACAGATCGCTGAGATAGGTGCCTCACTGATTAAGCATT
GGTAACTGTCAGACCAAGTTTACTCATATATACTTTAGATTGATTTAAAACTTCATTTTTAATTTAAAAG
GATCTAGGTGAAGATCCTTTTTGATAATCTCATGACCAAAATCCCTTAACGTGAGTTTTCGTTCCACTGA
GCGTCAGACCCCGTAGAAAAGATCAAAGGATCTTCTTGAGATCCTTTTTTTCTGCGCGTAATCTGCTGCT
TGCAAACAAAAAAACCACCGCTACCAGCGGTGGTTTGTTTGCCGGATCAAGAGCTACCAACTCTTTTTCC
GAAGGTAACTGGCTTCAGCAGAGCGCAGATACCAAATACTGTCCTTCTAGTGTAGCCGTAGTTAGGCCAC
CACTTCAAGAACTCTGTAGCACCGCCTACATACCTCGCTCTGCTAATCCTGTTACCAGTGGCTGCTGCCA
GTGGCGATAAGTCGTGTCTTACCGGGTTGGACTCAAGACGATAGTTACCGGATAAGGCGCAGCGGTCGGG
CTGAACGGGGGGTTCGTGCACACAGCCCAGCTTGGAGCGAACGACCTACACCGAACTGAGATACCTACAG
CGTGAGCTATGAGAAAGCGCCACGCTTCCCGAAGGGAGAAAGGCGGACAGGTATCCGGTAAGCGGCAGGG
TCGGAACAGGAGAGCGCACGAGGGAGCTTCCAGGGGGAAACGCCTGGTATCTTTATAGTCCTGTCGGGTT
TCGCCACCTCTGACTTGAGCGTCGATTTTTGTGATGCTCGTCAGGGGGGCGGAGCCTATGGAAAAACGCC
AGCAACGCGGCCTTTTTACGGTTCCTGGCCTTTTGCTGGCCTTTTGCTCACATGTTCTTTCCTGCGTTAT
CCCCTGATTCTGTGGATAACCGTATTACCGCCTTTGAGTGAGCTGATACCGCTCGCCGCAGCCGAACGAC
CGAGCGCAGCGAGTCAGTGAGCGAGGAAGCGGAAGA
Features (pLannotate 1.2.2; 12 found; start..end, strand, type, name):
      1..93      +  CDS            lacI (fragment): lac repressor; lacI; The lac repressor binds to the lac operator to inhibit transcription in E. coli. This inhibition can be relieved by adding lactose or isopropyl-β-D-thiogalactopyranoside (IPTG).
    106..127     +  protein_bind   CAP binding site: CAP binding activates transcription in the presence of cAMP. E. coli catabolite activator protein
    142..172     +  promoter       lac promoter: promoter for the E. coli lac operon
    180..196     +  protein_bind   lac operator: The lac repressor binds to the lac operator to inhibit transcription in E. coli. This inhibition can be relieved by adding lactose or isopropyl-β-D-thiogalactopyranoside (IPTG). lac repressor encoded by lacI
    292..532     +  promoter       U6 promoter: RNA polymerase III promoter for human U6 snRNA
    561..636     +  misc_RNA       gRNA scaffold: guide RNA scaffold for the Streptococcus pyogenes CRISPR/Cas9 system
    646..803     +  CDS            lacZα (fragment): LacZα fragment of β-galactosidase; lacZ fragment
    809..908     -  misc_feature   bom (fragment): basis of mobility region from pBR322
   1010..1045    -  CDS            rop (fragment): Rop protein, which maintains plasmids at low copy number; rop
   1140..1244    +  promoter       AmpR promoter: bla
   1245..2105    +  CDS            AmpR: β-lactamase; bla; confers resistance to ampicillin, carbenicillin, and related antibiotics
   2276..2864    +  rep_origin     ori: high-copy-number ColE1/pMB1/pBR322/pUC origin of replication
