>Addgene plasmid #100295 | AY23_pgRNA.R5.2 | addgene full sequence | sequence record 193521 | Addgene NGS Result
TAATGTGAGTTAGCTCACTCATTAGGCACCCCAGGCTTTACACTTTATGCTTCCGGCTCGTATGTTGTGT
GGAATTGTGAGCGGATAACAATTTCACACAGGAAACAGCTATGACCATGATTACGCCAAGCTTCCATGGG
ATATCGCATGCCTGCAGAGCTCTAGAGTCCGGCCGCCCCCTTCACCGAGGGCCTATTTCCCATGATTCCT
TCATATTTGCATATACGATACAAGGCTGTTAGAGAGATAATTGGAATTAATTTGACTGTAAACACAAAGA
TATTAGTACAAAATACGTGACGTAGAAAGTAATAATTTCTTGGGTAGTTTGCAGTTTTAAAATTATGTTT
TAAAATGGACTATCATATGCTTACCGTAACTTGAAAGTATTTCGATTTCTTGGCTTTATATATCTTGTGG
AAAGGACGAAACACCGAGCCAAGCTCTCCATCTAGGTTTTAGAGCTAGAAATAGCAAGTTAAAATAAGGC
TAGTCCGTTATCAACTTGAAAAAGTGGCACCGAGTCGGTGCTTTTTTTGAATTCACTGGCCGTCGTTTTA
CAACGTCGTGACTGGGAAAACCCTGGCGTTACCCAACTTAATCGCCTTGCAGCACATCCCCCTTTCGCCA
GCTGGCGTAATAGCGAAGAGGCCCGCACCGATCGCCCTTCCCAACAGTTGCGCAGCCTGAATGGCGAATG
GCGCCTGATGCGGTATTTTCTCCTTACGCATCTGTGCGGTATTTCACACCGCATATGGTGCACTCTCAGT
ACAATCTGCTCTGATGCCGCATAGTTAAGCCAGCCCCGACACCCGCCAACACCCGCTGACGCGCCCTGAC
GGGCTTGTCTGCTCCCGGCATCCGCTTACAGACAAGCTGTGACCGTCTCCGGGAGCTGCATGTGTCAGAG
GTTTTCACCGTCATCACCGAAACGCGCGAGACGAAAGGGCCTCGTGATACGCCTATTTTTATAGGTTAAT
GTCATGATAATAATGGTTTCTTAGACGTCAGGTGGCACTTTTCGGGGAAATGTGCGCGGAACCCCTATTT
GTTTATTTTTCTAAATACATTCAAATATGTATCCGCTCATGAGACAATAACCCTGATAAATGCTTCAATA
ATATTGAAAAAGGAAGAGTATGAGTATTCAACATTTCCGTGTCGCCCTTATTCCCTTTTTTGCGGCATTT
TGCCTTCCTGTTTTTGCTCACCCAGAAACGCTGGTGAAAGTAAAAGATGCTGAAGATCAGTTGGGTGCAC
GAGTGGGTTACATCGAACTGGATCTCAACAGCGGTAAGATCCTTGAGAGTTTTCGCCCCGAAGAACGTTT
TCCAATGATGAGCACTTTTAAAGTTCTGCTATGTGGCGCGGTATTATCCCGTATTGACGCCGGGCAAGAG
CAACTCGGTCGCCGCATACACTATTCTCAGAATGACTTGGTTGAGTACTCACCAGTCACAGAAAAGCATC
TTACGGATGGCATGACAGTAAGAGAATTATGCAGTGCTGCCATAACCATGAGTGATAACACTGCGGCCAA
CTTACTTCTGACAACGATCGGAGGACCGAAGGAGCTAACCGCTTTTTTGCACAACATGGGGGATCATGTA
ACTCGCCTTGATCGTTGGGAACCGGAGCTGAATGAAGCCATACCAAACGACGAGCGTGACACCACGATGC
CTGTAGCAATGGCAACAACGTTGCGCAAACTATTAACTGGCGAACTACTTACTCTAGCTTCCCGGCAACA
ATTAATAGACTGGATGGAGGCGGATAAAGTTGCAGGACCACTTCTGCGCTCGGCCCTTCCGGCTGGCTGG
TTTATTGCTGATAAATCTGGAGCCGGTGAGCGTGGGTCTCGCGGTATCATTGCAGCACTGGGGCCAGATG
GTAAGCCCTCCCGTATCGTAGTTATCTACACGACGGGGAGTCAGGCAACTATGGATGAACGAAATAGACA
GATCGCTGAGATAGGTGCCTCACTGATTAAGCATTGGTAACTGTCAGACCAAGTTTACTCATATATACTT
TAGATTGATTTAAAACTTCATTTTTAATTTAAAAGGATCTAGGTGAAGATCCTTTTTGATAATCTCATGA
CCAAAATCCCTTAACGTGAGTTTTCGTTCCACTGAGCGTCAGACCCCGTAGAAAAGATCAAAGGATCTTC
TTGAGATCCTTTTTTTCTGCGCGTAATCTGCTGCTTGCAAACAAAAAAACCACCGCTACCAGCGGTGGTT
TGTTTGCCGGATCAAGAGCTACCAACTCTTTTTCCGAAGGTAACTGGCTTCAGCAGAGCGCAGATACCAA
ATACTGTTCTTCTAGTGTAGCCGTAGTTAGGCCACCACTTCAAGAACTCTGTAGCACCGCCTACATACCT
CGCTCTGCTAATCCTGTTACCAGTGGCTGCTGCCAGTGGCGATAAGTCGTGTCTTACCGGGTTGGACTCA
AGACGATAGTTACCGGATAAGGCGCAGCGGTCGGGCTGAACGGGGGGTTCGTGCACACAGCCCAGCTTGG
AGCGAACGACCTACACCGAACTGAGATACCTACAGCGTGAGCTATGAGAAAGCGCCACGCTTCCCGAAGG
GAGAAAGGCGGACAGGTATCCGGTAAGCGGCAGGGTCGGAACAGGAGAGCGCACGAGGGAGCTTCCAGGG
GGAAACGCCTGGTATCTTTATAGTCCTGTCGGGTTTCGCCACCTCTGACTTGAGCGTCGATTTTTGTGAT
GCTCGTCAGGGGGGCGGAGCCTATGGAAAAACGCCAGCAACGCGGCCTTTTTACGGTTCCTGGCCTTTTG
CTGGCCTTTTGCTCACATGTTCTTTCCTGCGTTATCCCCTGATTCTGTGGATAACCGTATTACCGCCTTT
GAGTGAGCTGATACCGCTCGCCGCAGCCGAACGACCGAGCGCAGCGAGTCAGTGAGCGAGGAAGCGGAAG
AGCGCCCAATACGCAAACCGCCTCTCCCCGCGCGTTGGCCGATTCATTAATGCAGCTGGCACGACAGGTT
TCCCGACTGGAAAGCGGGCAGTGAGCGCAACGCAAT
Features (pLannotate 1.2.2; 12 found; start..end, strand, type, name):
      1..22      +  protein_bind   CAP binding site: CAP binding activates transcription in the presence of cAMP. E. coli catabolite activator protein
     37..67      +  promoter       lac promoter: promoter for the E. coli lac operon
     75..91      +  protein_bind   lac operator: The lac repressor binds to the lac operator to inhibit transcription in E. coli. This inhibition can be relieved by adding lactose or isopropyl-β-D-thiogalactopyranoside (IPTG). lac repressor encoded by lacI
    187..427     +  promoter       U6 promoter: RNA polymerase III promoter for human U6 snRNA
    456..531     +  misc_RNA       gRNA scaffold: guide RNA scaffold for the Streptococcus pyogenes CRISPR/Cas9 system
    541..698     +  CDS            lacZα (fragment): LacZα fragment of β-galactosidase; lacZ fragment
    704..803     -  misc_feature   bom (fragment): basis of mobility region from pBR322
    905..940     -  CDS            rop (fragment): Rop protein, which maintains plasmids at low copy number; rop
   1035..1139    +  promoter       AmpR promoter: bla
   1140..2000    +  CDS            AmpR: β-lactamase; bla; confers resistance to ampicillin, carbenicillin, and related antibiotics
   2171..2759    +  rep_origin     ori: high-copy-number ColE1/pMB1/pBR322/pUC origin of replication
   2942..3034    +  CDS            lacI (fragment): lac repressor; lacI; The lac repressor binds to the lac operator to inhibit transcription in E. coli. This inhibition can be relieved by adding lactose or isopropyl-β-D-thiogalactopyranoside (IPTG).
