[The description below was written by a language model from this plasmid's Addgene catalogue record and pLannotate feature annotations shown in this document.]
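Description:
AY23_pgRNA.R5.2 is a compact (3,046 bp) guide RNA expression plasmid built on the pUCBM21 cloning backbone and intended for transient delivery into mammalian cells as part of a CRISPR/Cas9 experiment. It is maintained in E. coli through a high-copy ColE1/pUC-type origin of replication and selected with ampicillin via the β-lactamase (AmpR) gene and its own promoter. The rest of the backbone consists of typical pUC-family remnants: a CAP binding site, lac promoter and lac operator, fragments of lacZα and lacI, and partial bom and rop sequences. These have no role in the mammalian function of the plasmid. No mammalian selection marker or reporter is annotated.

The payload is a single RNA polymerase III transcription unit. The human U6 snRNA promoter is followed by a short gap, corresponding to the spacer position, and then the Streptococcus pyogenes Cas9 gRNA scaffold. The spacer targets the human CCR5 locus and was inserted between two BveI sites that were destroyed during cloning, consistent with a type IIS oligonucleotide-insertion strategy. The plasmid encodes no Cas9, so a nuclease or nickase must be supplied from a separate construct. According to the associated publication title, the plasmid comes from work on in trans paired nicking, a genome editing approach that avoids double-stranded DNA cutting. The record itself describes the plasmid only as a CCR5-targeting gRNA expression plasmid. The two feature tables, one from the depositor sequence and one from repository sequencing, are the same length and list the same features in the same order, differing only in the numbering start point.
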