Addgene plasmid #100295: AY23_pgRNA.R5.2
Purpose: CCR5-targeting gRNA expression plasmid
Depositing lab: Manuel Goncalves. Depositing organization: Leiden University Medical Center. Publication: In trans paired nicking triggers seamless genome editing without double-stranded DNA cutting. Chen X, Janssen JM, Liu J, Maggio I, 't Jong AEJ, Mikkers HMM, Goncalves MAFV. Nat Commun. 2017 Sep 22;8(1):657. doi: 10.1038/s41467-017-00687-1. PubMed 28939824.
Backbone
  Vector backbone: pUCBM21
  Total vector size (bp): 3046
  Vector type: Mammalian Expression, CRISPR, Synthetic Biology
Growth in bacteria
  Bacterial resistance: Ampicillin, 100 μg/mL
  Growth temperature: 37°C
  Growth strain: DH5alpha
  Copy number: High Copy
Gene/Insert
  Gene/Insert name: gRNA spacer
  gRNA/shRNA sequence: Human CCR 5
  Species: H. sapiens (human), Synthetic
  Promoter: human U6 Polymerase III snRNA
  Cloning method: Restriction Enzyme; 5′ cloning site BveI (destroyed during cloning); 3′ cloning site BveI (destroyed during cloning)
  Sequencing primers: 5′ M13 Rev; 3′ M13 Fwd
Terms and licenses: Academic/Nonprofit Terms; Industry Terms: Not Available to Industry
How to cite: AY23_pgRNA.R5.2 was a gift from Manuel Goncalves (Addgene plasmid # 100295 ; http://n2t.net/addgene:100295 ; RRID:Addgene_100295)
